>Addgene plasmid #247263 | pNP3440 [pNP2922 - ISCro4 bRNA (TBL2, WT + DBL1, WT) + ISCro4 Recombinase (WT)] | addgene full sequence | sequence record 490476 | Addgene NGS Result
CGCGGAACCCCTATTTGTTTATTTTTCTAAATACATTCAAATATGTATCCGCTCATGAGACAATAACCCT
GATAAATGCTTCAATAATATTGAAAAAGGAAGAGTATGAGTATTCAACATTTCCGTGTCGCCCTTATTCC
CTTTTTTGCGGCATTTTGCCTTCCTGTTTTTGCTCACCCAGAAACGCTGGTGAAAGTAAAAGATGCTGAA
GATCAGTTGGGTGCACGAGTGGGTTACATCGAACTGGATCTCAACAGCGGTAAGATCCTTGAGAGTTTTC
GCCCCGAAGAACGTTTTCCAATGATGAGCACTTTTAAAGTTCTGCTATGTGGCGCGGTATTATCCCGTAT
TGACGCCGGGCAAGAGCAACTCGGTCGCCGCATACACTATTCTCAGAATGACTTGGTTGAGTACTCACCA
GTCACAGAAAAGCATCTTACGGATGGCATGACAGTAAGAGAATTATGCAGTGCTGCCATAACCATGAGTG
ATAACACTGCGGCCAACTTACTTCTGACAACGATCGGAGGACCGAAGGAGCTAACCGCTTTTTTGCACAA
CATGGGGGATCATGTAACTCGCCTTGATCGTTGGGAACCGGAGCTGAATGAAGCCATACCAAACGACGAG
CGTGACACCACGATGCCTGTAGCAATGGCAACAACGTTGCGCAAACTATTAACTGGCGAACTACTTACTC
TAGCTTCCCGGCAACAATTAATAGACTGGATGGAGGCGGATAAAGTTGCAGGACCACTTCTGCGCTCGGC
CCTTCCGGCTGGCTGGTTTATTGCTGATAAATCTGGAGCCGGTGAGCGTGGGTCACGCGGTATCATTGCA
GCACTGGGGCCAGATGGTAAGCCCTCCCGTATCGTAGTTATCTACACGACGGGGAGTCAGGCAACTATGG
ATGAACGAAATAGACAGATCGCTGAGATAGGTGCCTCACTGATTAAGCATTGGTAACTGTCAGACCAAGT
TTACTCATATATACTTTAGATTGATTTAAAACTTCATTTTTAATTTAAAAGGATCTAGGTGAAGATCCTT
TTTGATAATCTCATGACCAAAATCCCTTAACGTGAGTTTTCGTTCCACTGAGCGTCAGACCCCGTAGAAA
AGATCAAAGGATCTTCTTGAGATCCTTTTTTTCTGCGCGTAATCTGCTGCTTGCAAACAAAAAAACCACC
GCTACCAGCGGTGGTTTGTTTGCCGGATCAAGAGCTACCAACTCTTTTTCCGAAGGTAACTGGCTTCAGC
AGAGCGCAGATACCAAATACTGTTCTTCTAGTGTAGCCGTAGTTAGGCCACCACTTCAAGAACTCTGTAG
CACCGCCTACATACCTCGCTCTGCTAATCCTGTTACCAGTGGCTGCTGCCAGTGGCGATAAGTCGTGTCT
TACCGGGTTGGACTCAAGACGATAGTTACCGGATAAGGCGCAGCGGTCGGGCTGAACGGGGGGTTCGTGC
ACACAGCCCAGCTTGGAGCGAACGACCTACACCGAACTGAGATACCTACAGCGTGAGCTATGAGAAAGCG
CCACGCTTCCCGAAGGGAGAAAGGCGGACAGGTATCCGGTAAGCGGCAGGGTCGGAACAGGAGAGCGCAC
GAGGGAGCTTCCAGGGGGAAACGCCTGGTATCTTTATAGTCCTGTCGGGTTTCGCCACCTCTGACTTGAG
CGTCGATTTTTGTGATGCTCGTCAGGGGGGCGGAGCCTATGGAAAAACGCCAGCAACGCGGCCTTTTTAC
GGTTCCTGGCCTTTTGCTGGCCTTTTGCTCACATGTTCTTTCCTGCGTTATCCCCTGATTCTGTGGATAA
CCGTATTACCGCCTTTGAGTGAGCTGATACCGCTCGCCGCAGCCGAACGACCGAGCGCAGCGAGTCAGTG
AGCGAGGAAGCGGAAGAGGGCCTATTTCCCATGATTCCTTCATATTTGCATATACGATACAAGGCTGTTA
GAGAGATAATTGGAATTAATTTGACTGTAAACACAAAGATATTAGTACAAAATACGTGACGTAGAAAGTA
ATAATTTCTTGGGTAGTTTGCAGTTTTAAAATTATGTTTTAAAATGGACTATCATATGCTTACCGTAACT
TGAAAGTATTTCGATTTCTTGGCTTTATATATCTTGTGGAAAGGACGAAACACCGAGTGCAGGGAGAACC
GGCCAGTTCTCTCTGCCATGCGGTCCGCATGCCGTATCAGGCCTCAGGCTAATAACCTGTGACGTAGATT
TATGCAGCGGACCGCCGTTCTCCACAAGTGACAAACCGGACAGTATCATGGACCGGTTTTCCCGGTAATC
CGCATTCACAAGGCTGGTCTCACTTTTTATTTTTTGGCCGGCATGGTCCCAGCCTCCTCGCTGGCGCCGG
CTGGGCAACATGCTTCGGCATGGCGAATGGGACTTTTTTTGTTCTAGTCCGTTTTTAGCGCGTGCGCCAA
TTCTGCAGACAAATGGCTCTAGAGGTACCGGCTCCGGTGCCCGTCAGTGGGCAGAGCGCACATCGCCCAC
AGTCCCCGAGAAGTTGGGGGGAGGGGTCGGCAATTGAACCGGTGCCTAGAGAAGGTGGCGCGGGGTAAAC
TGGGAAAGTGATGTCGTGTACTGGCTCCGCCTTTTTCCCGAGGGTGGGGGAGAACCGTATATAAGTGCAG
TAGTCGCCGTGAACGTTCTTTTTCGCAACGGGTTTGCCGCCAGAACACAGGTAAGTGCCGTGTGTGGTTC
CCGCGGGCCTGGCCTCTTTACGGGTTATGGCCCTTGCGTGCCTTGAATTACTTCCACCTGGCTGCAGTAC
GTGATTCTTGATCCCGAGCTTCGGGTTGGAAGTGGGTGGGAGAGTTCGAGGCCTTGCGCTTAAGGAGCCC
CTTCGCCTCGTGCTTGAGTTGAGGCCTGGCCTGGGCGCTGGGGCCGCCGCGTGCGAATCTGGTGGCACCT
TCGCGCCTGTCTCGCTGCTTTCGATAAGTCTCTAGCCATTTAAAATTTTTGATGACCTGCTGCGACGCTT
TTTTTCTGGCAAGATAGTCTTGTAAATGCGGGCCAAGATCTGCACACTGGTATTTCGGTTTTTGGGGCCG
CGGGCGGCGACGGGGCCCGTGCGTCCCAGCGCACATGTTCGGCGAGGCGGGGCCTGCGAGCGCGGCCACC
GAGAATCGGACGGGGGTAGTCTCAAGCTGGCCGGCCTGCTCTGGTGCCTGGCCTCGCGCCGCCGTGTATC
GCCCCGCCCTGGGCGGCAAGGCTGGCCCGGTCGGCACCAGTTGCGTGAGCGGAAAGATGGCCGCTTCCCG
GCCCTGCTGCAGGGAGCTCAAAATGGAGGACGCGGCGCTCGGGAGAGCGGGCGGGTGAGTCACCCACACA
AAGGAAAAGGGCCTTTCCGTCCTCAGCCGTCGCTTCATGTGACTCCACGGAGTACCGGGCGCCGTCCAGG
CACCTCGATTAGTTCTCGAGCTTTTGGAGTACGTCGTCTTTAGGTTGGGGGGAGGGGTTTTATGCGATGG
AGTTTCCCCACACTGAGTGGGTGGAGACTGAAGTTAGGCCAGCTTGGCACTTGATGTAATTCTCCTTGGA
ATTTGCCCTTTTTGAGTTTGGATCTTGGTTCATTCTCAAGCCTCAGACAGTGGTTCAAAGTTTTTTTCTT
CCATTTCAGGTGTCGTGACGTACGGCCACCATGGAACAGGAGCTGCACTTCATCGGCATCGACGTGTCCA
AAGCAAAGCTGGACGTGGACGTGCTGCGACCTGACGGCAGACACAGAAGCAAGAAATTCGCTAATACCCC
TAAGGGACACGACGAGCTGCTGAGATGGCTGAGCGGCCACAGAGTGGCCCCAGCTCACATCTGCATGGAA
GCTACAAGCACCTACATGGAGGATGTGGCCGCCCACCTGAGCGACGCCGGCTACACCGTGTCCGTGATCA
ACCCTGCCCTGGGCAAGGCCTTTGCCCAAAGCGAGGGACTGCGAAGCAAGACAGATGCTGTTGATGCCAG
AATGCTGGCCGAGTTCTGTCGGCAGAAGCGGCCTCCAGCCTGGGAGGCCCCTCACCCTGTGGAACGGGCC
CTGAGGGCCCTCGTGCTGCGCCACCAGAGCCTGACCGATATGCACACCCAGGAGCTGAACAGACTGGAAA
CCGCCCGGGAAGTGCAGCGGCCTAGCATTGACGCCCATCTGCTGTGGCTGCACGCCGAGCTGAAAAGAAT
CGAGAAACAGATCAAGGACCTGACAGATGATGACCCCGACATGAAGCACCGGCGGAAGCTGCTGGAAAGC
ATCCCCGGCATCGGAGAAAAGACCAGCGCCGTCCTGCTCGCTTATACAGGCCTGAAGGAAAGATTCACCC
ACGCCAGACAGTTCGCTGCTTTTGCCGGCCTGACACCTAGAAGATACGAGAGCGGCAGCTCTGTGAACCG
GGCCTCTAGAATGAGCAAGGCCGGACATGCCTCTCTGCGGAGAGCCCTGTACATGCCTGCCATGGTGGCC
GTGTCTAAGACCGAGTGGGGCAGAGCCTTCCGGGACAGACTGGCCGGCAACGGCAAGAAGGGCAAAGTGA
TCATCGGCGCCATGATGAGAAAGCTGGCCCAGGTGGCCTACGGCGTGCTGAAGTCCGGCGTCCCCTTCGA
CGCCAGCAGACACAACCCCGTGGCTGCTGCTAGCGGAGGGGGTGGAAGCCCAAAAAAGAAGAGAAAGGTA
CCTAAGAAAAAGCGGAAGGTCCCCAAGAAGAAGAGGAAAGTTGGAAGCGGTGCCACGAACTTCTCTCTGT
TAAAGCAAGCAGGCGACGTAGAAGAAAACCCAGGTCCCGGATCCGTGAGCAAGGGCGAGGAGCTGTTCAC
CGGGGTGGTGCCCATCCTGGTCGAGCTGGACGGCGACGTAAACGGCCACAAGTTCAGCGTGTCCGGCGAG
GGCGAGGGCGATGCCACCTACGGCAAGCTGACCCTGAAGTTCATCTGCACCACCGGCAAGCTGCCCGTGC
CCTGGCCCACCCTCGTGACCACCCTGACCTACGGCGTGCAGTGCTTCAGCCGCTACCCCGACCACATGAA
GCAGCACGACTTCTTCAAGTCCGCCATGCCCGAAGGCTACGTCCAGGAGCGCACCATCTTCTTCAAGGAC
GACGGCAACTACAAGACCCGCGCCGAGGTGAAGTTCGAGGGCGACACCCTGGTGAACCGCATCGAGCTGA
AGGGCATCGACTTCAAGGAGGACGGCAACATCCTGGGGCACAAGCTGGAGTACAACTACAACAGCCACAA
CGTCTATATCATGGCCGACAAGCAGAAGAACGGCATCAAGGTGAACTTCAAGATCCGCCACAACATCGAG
GACGGCAGCGTGCAGCTCGCCGACCACTACCAGCAGAACACCCCCATCGGCGACGGCCCCGTGCTGCTGC
CCGACAACCACTACCTGAGCACCCAGTCCGCCCTGAGCAAAGACCCCAACGAGAAGCGCGATCACATGGT
CCTGCTGGAGTTCGTGACCGCCGCCGGGATCACTCTCGGCATGGACGAGCTGTACAAGTAACTCGAGCTA
GAGCTCGCTGATCAGCCTCGACTGTGCCTTCTAGTTGCCAGCCATCTGTTGTTTGCCCCTCCCCCGTGCC
TTCCTTGACCCTGGAAGGTGCCACTCCCACTGTCCTTTCCTAATAAAATGAGGAAATTGCATCGCATTGT
CTGAGTAGGTGTCATTCTATTCTGGGGGGTGGGGTGGGGCAGGACAGCAAGGGGGAGGATTGGGAAGACA
ATAGCAGGCATGCTGGGGACGACGTCAGGTGGCACTTTTCGGGGAAATGTG
Features (pLannotate 1.2.2; 8 found; start..end, strand, type, name):
      1..105     +  promoter       AmpR promoter: bla
    106..966     +  CDS            AmpR: β-lactamase; bla; confers resistance to ampicillin, carbenicillin, and related antibiotics
   1137..1725    +  rep_origin     ori: high-copy-number ColE1/pMB1/pBR322/pUC origin of replication
   1906..2146    +  promoter       U6 promoter: RNA polymerase III promoter for human U6 snRNA
   2480..3658    +  promoter       EF-1α promoter: strong constitutive promoter for human elongation factor EF-1α
   4670..4690    +  CDS            SV40 NLS: nuclear localization signal of SV40 (simian virus 40) large T antigen
   4805..5521    +  CDS            EGFP: the original enhanced GFP (Yang et al., 1996) mammalian codon-optimized
   5552..5759    +  polyA_signal   bGH poly(A) signal: bovine growth hormone polyadenylation signal
