[The description below was written by a language model from this plasmid's Addgene catalogue record and pLannotate feature annotations shown in this document.]
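Description:
pNP3440 is a 5.8 kb mammalian expression plasmid built on the pNP2922 backbone that delivers both components of the ISCro4 bridge recombinase system from a single vector. In bacteria it is maintained at high copy through a ColE1/pUC-type origin and selected with ampicillin via the β-lactamase gene and its native promoter. The synthetic insert was introduced by Golden Gate cloning and is recorded as the wild-type ISCro4 bridge RNA (bRNA, residues 1-179) carrying the target-binding loop designated TBL2 and the donor-binding loop designated DBL1.

The annotated features indicate two mammalian transcription units. A human U6 RNA polymerase III promoter lies upstream of an unannotated stretch of a few hundred bases, which is the natural position for the bridge RNA, a small structured noncoding RNA whose two loops independently specify the target and donor DNA sequences to be recombined. Downstream, the strong constitutive EF-1α promoter precedes roughly 1 kb of unannotated sequence consistent with the wild-type ISCro4 recombinase coding region, followed by an SV40 nuclear localization signal, EGFP and a bovine growth hormone polyadenylation signal. The automated annotation does not label the recombinase or the bRNA itself, and it does not show how EGFP is joined to the recombinase (direct fusion or a separating element), so this remains unstated; either way, EGFP would serve to mark expressing cells.

According to the record, the plasmid is used to express ISCro4 recombinase and its bridge RNA, in work on programmable, large-scale rearrangement of the human genome with bridge recombinases.
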