Addgene plasmid #247263: pNP3440 [pNP2922 - ISCro4 bRNA (TBL2, WT + DBL1, WT) + ISCro4 Recombinase (WT)]
Purpose: Express ISCro4 recombinase and bridge RNA
Depositing lab: Patrick Hsu. Depositing organization: Arc Institute. Publication: Megabase-scale human genome rearrangement with programmable bridge recombinases. Perry NT, Bartie LJ, Katrekar D, Gonzalez GA, Durrant MG, Pai JJ, Fanton A, Martins JQ, Hiraizumi M, Ricci-Tam C, Nishimasu H, Konermann S, Hsu PD. Science. 2025 Sep 25:eadz0276. doi: 10.1126/science.adz0276. PubMed 40997214.
Backbone
  Vector backbone: pNP2922
  Vector type: Mammalian Expression
Growth in bacteria
  Bacterial resistance: Ampicillin, 100 μg/mL
  Growth temperature: 37°C
  Growth strain: DH5alpha
  Copy number: High Copy
Gene/Insert
  Gene/Insert name: pNP2922 - ISCro4 bRNA1-179 (WT, TBL2 + DBL1)
  Species: Synthetic
  Cloning method: Golden Gate
Terms and licenses: Academic/Nonprofit Terms; Industry Terms: Not Available to Industry
Depositor comments: Please visit https://doi.org/10.1101/2025.05.14.653916 for bioRxiv preprint.
How to cite: pNP3440 [pNP2922 - ISCro4 bRNA (TBL2, WT + DBL1, WT) + ISCro4 Recombinase (WT)] was a gift from Patrick Hsu (Addgene plasmid # 247263 ; http://n2t.net/addgene:247263 ; RRID:Addgene_247263)
